Addgene plasmid #103118: pUC19-K0XCK7
Purpose: Cas9 coding gene template with optimized sequence for human codon usage
Depositing lab: Duhee Bang. Depositing organization: Yonsei University. Publication: High-throughput construction of multiple cas9 gene variants via assembly of high-depth tiled and sequence-verified oligonucleotides. Cho N, Seo HN, Ryu T, Kwon E, Huh S, Noh J, Yeom H, Hwang B, Ha H, Lee JH, Kwon S, Bang D. Nucleic Acids Res. 2018 May 18;46(9):e55. doi: 10.1093/nar/gky112. PubMed 29529247.
Backbone
  Vector backbone: pUC19
  Backbone manufacturer: NEB(New England Biolabs)
  Vector type: CRISPR ; Cloning vector
Growth in bacteria
  Bacterial resistance: Ampicillin, 100 μg/mL
  Growth temperature: 37°C
  Growth strain: DH5alpha
  Copy number: High Copy
Gene/Insert
  Gene/Insert name: K0XCK7(Cas9 coding gene from Barnesiella intestinihominis YIT 11860)
  Insert size (bp): 3460
  Mutation: human codon-optimized
  Cloning method: Gibson Cloning
  Sequencing primers: 5′ gctgcaaggcgattaagttg; 3′ cggctcgtatgttgtgtgg
Terms and licenses: Academic/Nonprofit Terms; Industry Terms: Not Available to Industry
How to cite: pUC19-K0XCK7 was a gift from Duhee Bang (Addgene plasmid # 103118 ; http://n2t.net/addgene:103118 ; RRID:Addgene_103118)
