[The description below was written by a language model from this plasmid's Addgene catalogue record and pLannotate feature annotations shown in this document.]
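Description:
pUC19-K0XCK7 is a bacterial cloning plasmid that stores a synthetic, human codon-optimized Cas9 coding sequence. The gene, designated K0XCK7, is the Cas9 gene from Barnesiella intestinihominis YIT 11860. The insert is recorded as about 3.46 kb and was placed into the pUC19 backbone by Gibson assembly, giving a sequenced plasmid of roughly 6.2 kb. Propagation in E. coli relies on the high-copy ColE1/pUC-type origin, and selection is by ampicillin resistance from the β-lactamase gene driven by its own bla promoter.

The automated feature table annotates only backbone elements. These are the lac promoter, lac operator and CAP binding site on one side, and a lacZα fragment on the other. They flank a long unannotated stretch that matches the position and approximate size of the Cas9 insert, which interrupts the lacZα region of pUC19. The Cas9 open reading frame itself was not recognised by the annotation tool. The very short hits labelled MNase, RSF ori, lacI, rop and bom are small fragments, most likely incidental matches or residual backbone sequence rather than functional parts.

No mammalian promoter, polyadenylation signal, nuclear localization signal, epitope tag or guide RNA cassette is recorded. The plasmid is therefore not an expression vector for human cells, despite the codon optimization. Its stated purpose is to serve as a template for the Cas9 coding gene, a sequence-verified source from which the open reading frame can be amplified or subcloned into expression vectors. It comes from a study on high-throughput assembly of multiple cas9 gene variants from tiled, sequence-verified oligonucleotides.
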