Features (pLannotate 1.2.2; 12 found; start..end, strand, type, name):
     50..149     +  misc_feature   bom (fragment): basis of mobility region from pBR322
    155..309     -  CDS            lacZα (fragment): LacZα fragment of β-galactosidase; lacZ fragment
   1149..1165    -  CDS            MNase (fragment): micrococcal nuclease from Staphylococcus aureus
   3876..3892    -  protein_bind   lac operator: The lac repressor binds to the lac operator to inhibit transcription in E. coli. This inhibition can be relieved by adding lactose or isopropyl-β-D-thiogalactopyranoside (IPTG). lac repressor encoded by lacI
   3900..3930    -  promoter       lac promoter: promoter for the E. coli lac operon
   3945..3966    -  protein_bind   CAP binding site: CAP binding activates transcription in the presence of cAMP. E. coli catabolite activator protein
   3979..4071    -  CDS            lacI (fragment): lac repressor; lacI; The lac repressor binds to the lac operator to inhibit transcription in E. coli. This inhibition can be relieved by adding lactose or isopropyl-β-D-thiogalactopyranoside (IPTG).
   4073..4121    -  rep_origin     RSF ori (fragment): Plasmids containing the RSF 1030 origin of replication can be propagated in E. coli cells that contain additional plasmids with compatible origins.
   4304..4892    -  rep_origin     ori: high-copy-number ColE1/pMB1/pBR322/pUC origin of replication
   5063..5923    -  CDS            AmpR: β-lactamase; bla; confers resistance to ampicillin, carbenicillin, and related antibiotics
   5924..6028    -  promoter       AmpR promoter: bla
   6123..6158    +  CDS            rop (fragment): Rop protein, which maintains plasmids at low copy number; rop
>Addgene plasmid #103118 | pUC19-K0XCK7 | addgene full sequence | sequence record 201880 | Addgene NGS Result
GCAGACAAGCCCGTCAGGGCGCGTCAGCGGGTGTTGGCGGGTGTCGGGGCTGGCTTAACTATGCGGCATC
AGAGCAGATTGTACTGAGAGTGCACCATATGCGGTGTGAAATACCGCACAGATGCGTAAGGAGAAAATAC
CGCATCAGGCGCCATTCGCCATTCAGGCTGCGCAACTGTTGGGAAGGGCGATCGGTGCGGGCCTCTTCGC
TATTACGCCAGCTGGCGAAAGGGGGATGTGCTGCAAGGCGATTAAGTTGGGTAACGCCAGGGTTTTCCCA
GTCACGACGTTGTAAAACGACGGCCAGTGTGCTGTCTCATCATTTTGGCAAAGAATTCGCGGCCGCCACC
ATGAAAAACATCTTGGGGCTGGACCTGGGCTTGTCCTCTATAGGGTGGTCCGTGATACGCGAGAATTCTG
AAGAACAGGAGCTCGTGGCTATGGGTTCAAGGGTGGTATCCCTGACCGCGGCCGAACTTTCTTCCTTTAC
TCAAGGAAATGGAGTCAGCATCAATTCTCAGCGAACTCAAAAAAGAACTCAACGGAAGGGTTACGACCGG
TATCAGCTTAGGAGGACTCTGCTGAGAAACAAGCTTGATACCCTGGGGATGTTGCCCGACGATAGTCTGT
CATACCTGCCAAAGCTCCAGCTGTGGGGGCTGAGGGCGAAGGCTGTAACACAGCGCATTGAACTCAACGA
GCTCGGAAGGGTCCTTTTGCATCTCAATCAGAAGCGCGGCTACAAGAGTATAAAATCCGACTTCAGCGGT
GATAAAAAGATCACAGACTACGTGAAGACCGTCAAAACACGCTATGATGAACTCAAGGAAATGAGACTGA
CCATCGGAGAACTCTTTTTCAGACGACTTACCGAGAACGCATTTTTCCGGTGTAAGGAACAGGTCTATCC
CCGCCAGGCTTACGTGGAAGAGTTCGACTGTATCATGAATTGTCAGAGGAAGTTTTATCCCGATATCTTG
ACTGATGAGACTATCCGGTGCATTAGGGATGAGATCATCTACTATCAGCGCCCATTGAAGTCTTGTAAGT
ACCTGGTGAGTCGCTGCGAATTTGAAAAAAGATTTTACCTGAACGCCGCCGGTAAGAAAACTGAAGCCGG
CCCCAAGGTGTCTCCCCGGACAAGTCCATTGTTTCAGGTGTGTCGGCTGTGGGAATCCATCAATAATATC
GTGGTGAAGGACAGGCGGAACGAGATAGTGTTTATCTCCGCTGAACAGAGGGCCGCCCTGTTTGATTTTC
TCAACACCCATGAAAAGCTTAAGGGTTCAGACCTGCTTAAATTGCTGGGTCTTTCAAAGACCTATGGTTA
CAGACTCGGAGAGCAGTTTAAGACTGGGATTCAGGGTAATAAGACAAGGGTGGAGATCGAGAGAGCCCTT
GGCAACTATCCCGACAAGAAGCGGCTGTTGCAGTTCAACCTCCAGGAAGAAAGCTCAAGTATGGTGAATA
CGGAAACCGGTGAAATCATCCCCATGATTTCCCTCAGCTTTGAACAGGAACCTCTGTATCGGCTTTGGCA
CGTCCTTTATTCAATTGATGACAGAGAGCAGTTGCAGTCAGTTTTGAGACAGAAGTTCGGGATCGATGAT
GACGAAGTTCTGGAACGCCTGAGCGCCATTGACCTGGTTAAAGCCGGCTTCGGGAATAAGAGTAGCAAGG
CCATTCGGCGCATCCTCCCCTTTCTGCAATTGGGAATGAACTATGCAGAGGCTTGCGAAGCCGCAGGGTA
TAATCACAGCAACAACTATACCAAAGCCGAAAACGAGGCACGGGCCCTGCTCGATAGACTTCCTGCTATC
AAAAAAAACGAGCTTCGACAGCCCGTGGTGGAGAAAATACTTAACCAAATGGTGAACGTGGTGAACGCAC
TTATGGAGAAGTACGGGAGGTTTGATGAGATTAGAGTCGAGTTGGCTAGGGAACTTAAACAGAGTAAAGA
AGAACGCTCAAACACGTACAAGAGTATTAACAAGAACCAGCGGGAAAATGAGCAGATCGCTAAAAGGATC
GTGGAATATGGGGTGCCAACTAGGTCACGGATCCAAAAGTATAAAATGTGGGAGGAGTCTAAGCATTGCT
GCATTTATTGCGGTCAGCCTGTTGATGTGGGGGACTTCCTGCGGGGGTTCGATGTTGAGGTGGAGCACAT
CATACCAAAAAGCCTCTATTTTGACGACAGTTTTGCAAATAAGGTCTGTTCCTGCAGAAGCTGCAATAAA
GAAAAGAACAATCGGACGGCCTACGACTACATGAAGTCCAAGGGGGAGAAGGCCCTTAGCGACTATGTCG
AGCGAGTTAATACAATGTACACTAATAACCAGATAAGCAAGACCAAGTGGCAAAACTTGCTGACTCCAGT
GGATAAAATTTCAATCGATTTCATCGACCGGCAGCTTCGGGAATCTCAGTACATCGCTCGGAAAGCTAAA
GAAATCTTGACCAGTATTTGCTACAACGTTACCGCCACCAGCGGGTCCGTCACGAGCTTTCTGAGACACG
TGTGGGGGTGGGATACCGTGCTGCACGATCTTAATTTTGATCGGTACAAGAAGGTGGGCCTCACAGAAGT
CATTGAAGTGAACCATAGAGGGAGTGTGATTAGACGGGAACAGATAAAAGACTGGTCTAAACGCTTTGAC
CACCGACACCACGCTATTGATGCTTTGACTATAGCTTGTACTAAACAAGCATACATCCAGCGGCTGAATA
ACCTTCGCGCTGAGGAAGGACCAGACTTTAACAAGATGTCCTTGGAACGATACATCCAGAGCCAGCCCCA
CTTTTCTGTGGCTCAGGTGCGCGAGGCCGTGGACAGGATTCTCGTGAGCTTTCGGGCAGGAAAGCGCGCT
GTCACCCCAGGAAAGAGATACATAAGGAAAAACAGGAAGCGGATAAGCGTGCAGTCCGTGCTGATCCCCA
GAGGCGCCCTCTCAGAAGAATCCGTCTATGGAGTGATCCATGTCTGGGAAAAGGATGAGCAGGGCCATGT
GATCCAAAAGCAACGCGCAGTGATGAAATACCCCATAACATCAATTAACAGAGAAATGCTGGACAAGGAG
AAGGTCGTGGATAAGAGAATCCACCGCATCCTTAGCGGTCGACTGGCCCAGTACAATGATAATCCAAAGG
AAGCATTTGCCAAACCCGTTTACATCGACAAAGAATGTCGCATTCCCATCCGCACGGTTCGATGCTTCGC
AAAACCAGCAATTAACACCCTGGTTCCTCTGAAAAAGGACGACAAGGGTAATCCTGTGGCGTGGGTCAAC
CCTGGTAATAACCACCATGTGGCTATCTACCGGGACGAGGATGGCAAGTATAAAGAGAGAACCGTTACCT
TCTGGGAGGCAGTAGATAGATGTAGAGTAGGAATCCCCGCTATCGTGACCCAGCCAGATACAATTTGGGA
CAATATTCTGCAGCGCAACGACATTAGCGAAAACGTTCTGGAATCCCTCCCCGATGTTAAGTGGCAGTTT
GTGTTGAGTCTGCAGCAGAATGAGATGTTCATTCTGGGTATGAACGAGGAGGACTATAGATACGCAATGG
ATCAGCAGGATTACGCTCTGCTGAACAAATATTTGTACAGAGTACAGAAGCTTAGCAAGTCCGATTACTC
TTTCAGGTACCATACAGAAACGAGCGTGGAGGATAAGTATGACGGAAAACCTAACCTCAAACTTAGTATG
CAGATGGGGAAGCTTAAAAGGGTGAGCATAAAAAGCCTTCTGGGTCTTAACCCTCACAAAGTTCACATCT
CCGTGCTGGGCGAAATCAAAGAAATCTCTAGCAGGGCTGACCCCAAGAAGAAGAGGAAGGTGAGGTCCAT
GGTCATAGCTGTTTCCTGTGTGAAATTGTTATCCGCTCACAATTCCACACAACATACGAGCCGGAAGCAT
AAAGTGTAAAGCCTGGGGTGCCTAATGAGTGAGCTAACTCACATTAATTGCGTTGCGCTCACTGCCCGCT
TTCCAGTCGGGAAACCTGTCGTGCCAGCTGCATTAATGAATCGGCCAACGCGCGGGGAGAGGCGGTTTGC
GTATTGGGCGCTCTTCCGCTTCCTCGCTCACTGACTCGCTGCGCTCGGTCGTTCGGCTGCGTCTTCCGCT
TCCTCGCTCACTGACTCGCTGCGCTCGGTCGTTCGGCTGCGGCGAGCGGTATCAGCTCACTCAAAGGCGG
TAATACGGTTATCCACAGAATCAGGGGATAACGCAGGAAAGAACATGTGAGCAAAAGGCCAGCAAAAGGC
CAGGAACCGTAAAAAGGCCGCGTTGCTGGCGTTTTTCCATAGGCTCCGCCCCCCTGACGAGCATCACAAA
AATCGACGCTCAAGTCAGAGGTGGCGAAACCCGACAGGACTATAAAGATACCAGGCGTTTCCCCCTGGAA
GCTCCCTCGTGCGCTCTCCTGTTCCGACCCTGCCGCTTACCGGATACCTGTCCGCCTTTCTCCCTTCGGG
AAGCGTGGCGCTTTCTCATAGCTCACGCTGTAGGTATCTCAGTTCGGTGTAGGTCGTTCGCTCCAAGCTG
GGCTGTGTGCACGAACCCCCCGTTCAGCCCGACCGCTGCGCCTTATCCGGTAACTATCGTCTTGAGTCCA
ACCCGGTAAGACACGACTTATCGCCACTGGCAGCAGCCACTGGTAACAGGATTAGCAGAGCGAGGTATGT
AGGCGGTGCTACAGAGTTCTTGAAGTGGTGGCCTAACTACGGCTACACTAGAAGAACAGTATTTGGTATC
TGCGCTCTGCTGAAGCCAGTTACCTTCGGAAAAAGAGTTGGTAGCTCTTGATCCGGCAAACAAACCACCG
CTGGTAGCGGTGGTTTTTTTGTTTGCAAGCAGCAGATTACGCGCAGAAAAAAAGGATCTCAAGAAGATCC
TTTGATCTTTTCTACGGGGTCTGACGCTCAGTGGAACGAAAACTCACGTTAAGGGATTTTGGTCATGAGA
TTATCAAAAAGGATCTTCACCTAGATCCTTTTAAATTAAAAATGAAGTTTTAAATCAATCTAAAGTATAT
ATGAGTAAACTTGGTCTGACAGTTACCAATGCTTAATCAGTGAGGCACCTATCTCAGCGATCTGTCTATT
TCGTTCATCCATAGTTGCCTGACTCCCCGTCGTGTAGATAACTACGATACGGGAGGGCTTACCATCTGGC
CCCAGTGCTGCAATGATACCGCGAGACCCACGCTCACCGGCTCCAGATTTATCAGCAATAAACCAGCCAG
CCGGAAGGGCCGAGCGCAGAAGTGGTCCTGCAACTTTATCCGCCTCCATCCAGTCTATTAATTGTTGCCG
GGAAGCTAGAGTAAGTAGTTCGCCAGTTAATAGTTTGCGCAACGTTGTTGCCATTGCTACAGGCATCGTG
GTGTCACGCTCGTCGTTTGGTATGGCTTCATTCAGCTCCGGTTCCCAACGATCAAGGCGAGTTACATGAT
CCCCCATGTTGTGCAAAAAAGCGGTTAGCTCCTTCGGTCCTCCGATCGTTGTCAGAAGTAAGTTGGCCGC
AGTGTTATCACTCATGGTTATGGCAGCACTGCATAATTCTCTTACTGTCATGCCATCCGTAAGATGCTTT
TCTGTGACTGGTGAGTACTCAACCAAGTCATTCTGAGAATAGTGTATGCGGCGACCGAGTTGCTCTTGCC
CGGCGTCAATACGGGATAATACCGCGCCACATAGCAGAACTTTAAAAGTGCTCATCATTGGAAAACGTTC
TTCGGGGCGAAAACTCTCAAGGATCTTACCGCTGTTGAGATCCAGTTCGATGTAACCCACTCGTGCACCC
AACTGATCTTCAGCATCTTTTACTTTCACCAGCGTTTCTGGGTGAGCAAAAACAGGAAGGCAAAATGCCG
CAAAAAAGGGAATAAGGGCGACACGGAAATGTTGAATACTCATACTCTTCCTTTTTCAATATTATTGAAG
CATTTATCAGGGTTATTGTCTCATGAGCGGATACATATTTGAATGTATTTAGAAAAATAAACAAATAGGG
GTTCCGCGCACATTTCCCCGAAAAGTGCCACCTGACGTCTAAGAAACCATTATTATCATGACATTAACCT
ATAAAAATAGGCGTATCACGAGGCCCTTTCGTCTCGCGCGTTTCGGTGATGACGGTGAAAACCTCTGACA
CATGCAGCTCCCGGAGACGGTCACAGCTTGTCTGTAAGCGGATGCCGGGA
