>Addgene plasmid #103118 | pUC19-K0XCK7 | depositor partial sequence | sequence record 195273 | K0XCK7
ATGAAAAACATCTTGGGGCTGGACCTGGGCTTGTCCTCTATAGGGTGGTCCGTGATACGCGAGAATTCTG
AAGAACAGGAGCTCGTGGCTATGGGTTCAAGGGTGGTATCCCTGACCGCGGCCGAACTTTCTTCCTTTAC
TCAAGGAAATGGAGTCAGCATCAATTCTCAGCGAACTCAAAAAAGAACTCAACGGAAGGGTTACGACCGG
TATCAGCTTAGGAGGACTCTGCTGAGAAACAAGCTTGATACCCTGGGGATGTTGCCCGACGATAGTCTGT
CATACCTGCCAAAGCTCCAGCTGTGGGGGCTGAGGGCGAAGGCTGTAACACAGCGCATTGAACTCAACGA
GCTCGGAAGGGTCCTTTTGCATCTCAATCAGAAGCGCGGCTACAAGAGTATAAAATCCGACTTCAGCGGT
GATAAAAAGATCACAGACTACGTGAAGACCGTCAAAACACGCTATGATGAACTCAAGGAAATGAGACTGA
CCATCGGAGAACTCTTTTTCAGACGACTTACCGAGAACGCATTTTTCCGGTGTAAGGAACAGGTCTATCC
CCGCCAGGCTTACGTGGAAGAGTTCGACTGTATCATGAATTGTCAGAGGAAGTTTTATCCCGATATCTTG
ACTGATGAGACTATCCGGTGCATTAGGGATGAGATCATCTACTATCAGCGCCCATTGAAGTCTTGTAAGT
ACCTGGTGAGTCGCTGCGAATTTGAAAAAAGATTTTACCTGAACGCCGCCGGTAAGAAAACTGAAGCCGG
CCCCAAGGTGTCTCCCCGGACAAGTCCATTGTTTCAGGTGTGTCGGCTGTGGGAATCCATCAATAATATC
GTGGTGAAGGACAGGCGGAACGAGATAGTGTTTATCTCCGCTGAACAGAGGGCCGCCCTGTTTGATTTTC
TCAACACCCATGAAAAGCTTAAGGGTTCAGACCTGCTTAAATTGCTGGGTCTTTCAAAGACCTATGGTTA
CAGACTCGGAGAGCAGTTTAAGACTGGGATTCAGGGTAATAAGACAAGGGTGGAGATCGAGAGAGCCCTT
GGCAACTATCCCGACAAGAAGCGGCTGTTGCAGTTCAACCTCCAGGAAGAAAGCTCAAGTATGGTGAATA
CGGAAACCGGTGAAATCATCCCCATGATTTCCCTCAGCTTTGAACAGGAACCTCTGTATCGGCTTTGGCA
CGTCCTTTATTCAATTGATGACAGAGAGCAGTTGCAGTCAGTTTTGAGACAGAAGTTCGGGATCGATGAT
GACGAAGTTCTGGAACGCCTGAGCGCCATTGACCTGGTTAAAGCCGGCTTCGGGAATAAGAGTAGCAAGG
CCATTCGGCGCATCCTCCCCTTTCTGCAATTGGGAATGAACTATGCAGAGGCTTGCGAAGCCGCAGGGTA
TAATCACAGCAACAACTATACCAAAGCCGAAAACGAGGCACGGGCCCTGCTCGATAGACTTCCTGCTATC
AAAAAAAACGAGCTTCGACAGCCCGTGGTGGAGAAAATACTTAACCAAATGGTGAACGTGGTGAACGCAC
TTATGGAGAAGTACGGGAGGTTTGATGAGATTAGAGTCGAGTTGGCTAGGGAACTTAAACAGAGTAAAGA
AGAACGCTCAAACACGTACAAGAGTATTAACAAGAACCAGCGGGAAAATGAGCAGATCGCTAAAAGGATC
GTGGAATATGGGGTGCCAACTAGGTCACGGATCCAAAAGTATAAAATGTGGGAGGAGTCTAAGCATTGCT
GCATTTATTGCGGTCAGCCTGTTGATGTGGGGGACTTCCTGCGGGGGTTCGATGTTGAGGTGGAGCACAT
CATACCAAAAAGCCTCTATTTTGACGACAGTTTTGCAAATAAGGTCTGTTCCTGCAGAAGCTGCAATAAA
GAAAAGAACAATCGGACGGCCTACGACTACATGAAGTCCAAGGGGGAGAAGGCCCTTAGCGACTATGTCG
AGCGAGTTAATACAATGTACACTAATAACCAGATAAGCAAGACCAAGTGGCAAAACTTGCTGACTCCAGT
GGATAAAATTTCAATCGATTTCATCGACCGGCAGCTTCGGGAATCTCAGTACATCGCTCGGAAAGCTAAA
GAAATCTTGACCAGTATTTGCTACAACGTTACCGCCACCAGCGGGTCCGTCACGAGCTTTCTGAGACACG
TGTGGGGGTGGGATACCGTGCTGCACGATCTTAATTTTGATCGGTACAAGAAGGTGGGCCTCACAGAAGT
CATTGAAGTGAACCATAGAGGGAGTGTGATTAGACGGGAACAGATAAAAGACTGGTCTAAACGCTTTGAC
CACCGACACCACGCTATTGATGCTTTGACTATAGCTTGTACTAAACAAGCATACATCCAGCGGCTGAATA
ACCTTCGCGCTGAGGAAGGACCAGACTTTAACAAGATGTCCTTGGAACGATACATCCAGAGCCAGCCCCA
CTTTTCTGTGGCTCAGGTGCGCGAGGCCGTGGACAGGATTCTCGTGAGCTTTCGGGCAGGAAAGCGCGCT
GTCACCCCAGGAAAGAGATACATAAGGAAAAACAGGAAGCGGATAAGCGTGCAGTCCGTGCTGATCCCCA
GAGGCGCCCTCTCAGAAGAATCCGTCTATGGAGTGATCCATGTCTGGGAAAAGGATGAGCAGGGCCATGT
GATCCAAAAGCAACGCGCAGTGATGAAATACCCCATAACATCAATTAACAGAGAAATGCTGGACAAGGAG
AAGGTCGTGGATAAGAGAATCCACCGCATCCTTAGCGGTCGACTGGCCCAGTACAATGATAATCCAAAGG
AAGCATTTGCCAAACCCGTTTACATCGACAAAGAATGTCGCATTCCCATCCGCACGGTTCGATGCTTCGC
AAAACCAGCAATTAACACCCTGGTTCCTCTGAAAAAGGACGACAAGGGTAATCCTGTGGCGTGGGTCAAC
CCTGGTAATAACCACCATGTGGCTATCTACCGGGACGAGGATGGCAAGTATAAAGAGAGAACCGTTACCT
TCTGGGAGGCAGTAGATAGATGTAGAGTAGGAATCCCCGCTATCGTGACCCAGCCAGATACAATTTGGGA
CAATATTCTGCAGCGCAACGACATTAGCGAAAACGTTCTGGAATCCCTCCCCGATGTTAAGTGGCAGTTT
GTGTTGAGTCTGCAGCAGAATGAGATGTTCATTCTGGGTATGAACGAGGAGGACTATAGATACGCAATGG
ATCAGCAGGATTACGCTCTGCTGAACAAATATTTGTACAGAGTACAGAAGCTTAGCAAGTCCGATTACTC
TTTCAGGTACCATACAGAAACGAGCGTGGAGGATAAGTATGACGGAAAACCTAACCTCAAACTTAGTATG
CAGATGGGGAAGCTTAAAAGGGTGAGCATAAAAAGCCTTCTGGGTCTTAACCCTCACAAAGTTCACATCT
CCGTGCTGGGCGAAATCAAAGAAATCTCT
